Addgene plasmid #178674: A1-LCD+8D
Purpose: Bacterial expression of N-terminally 6His tagged A1-LCD with eight Asp residues added (LCD: low-complexity domain, aa 186-320)
Depositing lab: Tanja Mittag. Depositing organization: St. Jude Children's Research Hospital. Publication: Deciphering how naturally occurring sequence features impact the phase behaviours of disordered prion-like domains. Bremer A, Farag M, Borcherds WM, Peran I, Martin EW, Pappu RV, Mittag T. Nat Chem. 2022 Feb;14(2):196-207. doi: 10.1038/s41557-021-00840-w. Epub 2021 Dec 20. PubMed 34931046.
Backbone
  Vector backbone: pDEST17
  Vector type: Bacterial Expression
Growth in bacteria
  Bacterial resistance: Ampicillin, 100 μg/mL
  Growth temperature: 37°C
  Growth strain: DH5alpha
  Copy number: Low Copy
Gene/Insert
  Gene/Insert name: A1-LCD+8D
  Species: H. sapiens (human)
  Mutation: eight Asp residues added
  Entrez Gene: HNRNPA1 (a.k.a. ALS19, ALS20, HNRPA1, HNRPA1L3, IBMPFD3, MPD3, UP 1, hnRNP A1, hnRNP-A1)
  Tag / fusion protein: 6xHis (N terminal on insert)
  Cloning method: Gateway Cloning
Terms and licenses: Academic/Nonprofit Terms; Industry Terms: Not Available to Industry
How to cite: A1-LCD+8D was a gift from Tanja Mittag (Addgene plasmid # 178674 ; http://n2t.net/addgene:178674 ; RRID:Addgene_178674)
