[The description below was written by a language model from this plasmid's Addgene catalogue record and pLannotate feature annotations shown in this document.]
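Description:
A1-LCD+8D is a bacterial expression plasmid built on the Gateway destination vector pDEST17. It produces a variant of the low-complexity domain (LCD, residues 186–320) of human hnRNP A1 (HNRNPA1) in which eight aspartate residues have been added. The 5.3 kb plasmid carries the AmpR promoter and β-lactamase gene for ampicillin selection and a ColE1/pBR322-type origin. The pBR322 bom region and the rop gene are also present, which is consistent with the low copy number stated in the record. Disrupted fragments of the tetracycline efflux gene and its promoter flank the expression cassette. These are remnants of the pBR322-derived backbone and are not expected to act as a functional marker.

Expression is driven by a T7 promoter followed by the phage T7 gene 10 ribosome binding site, so a host supplying T7 RNA polymerase is needed. The cassette ends at a T7 terminator. The reading frame opens with an N-terminal His tag, which the catalogue lists as 6xHis. The feature table also detects a fragment matching streptococcal protein G directly after the His tag. This could be a small solubility-type fusion domain, but the catalogue entry does not mention it. Next come attB1, a partial TEV protease site match that probably allows removal of the N-terminal tags, the HNRNPA1 LCD coding region, and attB2. The attB sites reflect insertion by Gateway recombination. The annotation tool matched the insert to the bovine orthologue, whereas the record gives the species as human.

The associated publication title indicates that this construct is used to make recombinant protein for studying how sequence features, here added negative charge, affect the phase behaviour of disordered prion-like domains.
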