Features (pLannotate 1.2.2; 19 found; start..end, strand, type, name):
     56..160     +  promoter       AmpR promoter: bla
    161..1021    +  CDS            AmpR: β-lactamase; bla; confers resistance to ampicillin, carbenicillin, and related antibiotics
   1192..1780    +  rep_origin     ori: high-copy-number ColE1/pMB1/pBR322/pUC origin of replication
   1966..2105    -  misc_feature   bom: basis of mobility region from pBR322
   2207..2398    -  CDS            rop: Rop protein, which maintains plasmids at low copy number; rop
   2415..2795    +  CDS            YPB1_ECOLX: Protein predicted: Swiss-Prot protein existence level 4. From Escherichia coli.
   3037..3941    -  CDS            TcR (fragment): tetracycline efflux protein; tet; confers resistance to tetracycline
   3963..3981    +  promoter       T7 promoter: promoter for bacteriophage T7 RNA polymerase
   4013..4035    +  RBS            RBS: efficient ribosome binding site from bacteriophage T7 gene 10 (Olins and Rangwala, 1989)
   4053..4073    +  CDS            8xHis (fragment): 8xHis affinity tag
   4076..4264    +  CDS            spg (fragment): SPG1_STRSG - Experimental evidence at protein level: Swiss-Prot protein existence level 1. Binds to the constant Fc region of IgG with high affinity. From Streptococcus sp. group G.
   4274..4298    +  protein_bind   attB1: mutant version of attB; recombination site for the Gateway® BP reaction BP Clonase™
   4304..4320    +  CDS            TEV site (fragment): tobacco etch virus (TEV) protease recognition and cleavage site
   4325..4729    +  CDS            HNRNPA1 (fragment): ROA1_BOVIN - Also known as HNRPA1. Experimental evidence at protein level: Swiss-Prot protein existence level 1. Involved in the packaging of pre-mRNA into hnRNP particles, transport of poly(A) mRNA from the nucleus to the cytoplasm and may modulate splice site selection. May bind to specific miRNA hairpins. Binds to the IRES and thereby inhibits the translation of the apoptosis protease activating factor APAF1. From Bos taurus (Bovine).
   4734..4758    -  protein_bind   attB2: mutant version of attB; recombination site for the Gateway® BP reaction BP Clonase™
   4768..4817    +  CDS            SET1 (fragment): solubility-enhancement tag derived from T7 phage gene 10B
   4825..4872    +  terminator     T7 terminator: transcription terminator for bacteriophage T7 RNA polymerase
   4898..5190    -  CDS            TcR (fragment): tetracycline efflux protein; tet; confers resistance to tetracycline
   5238..5266    -  promoter       tet promoter: E. coli promoter for tetracycline efflux protein gene
>Addgene plasmid #178674 | A1-LCD+8D | addgene full sequence | sequence record 356143 | Addgene NGS Result
TGTCATGATAATAATGGTTTCTTAGACGTCAGGTGGCACTTTTCGGGGAAATGTGCGCGGAACCCCTATT
TGTTTATTTTTCTAAATACATTCAAATATGTATCCGCTCATGAGACAATAACCCTGATAAATGCTTCAAT
AATATTGAAAAAGGAAGAGTATGAGTATTCAACATTTCCGTGTCGCCCTTATTCCCTTTTTTGCGGCATT
TTGCCTTCCTGTTTTTGCTCACCCAGAAACGCTGGTGAAAGTAAAAGATGCTGAAGATCAGTTGGGTGCA
CGAGTGGGTTACATCGAACTGGATCTCAACAGCGGTAAGATCCTTGAGAGTTTTCGCCCCGAAGAACGTT
TTCCAATGATGAGCACTTTTAAAGTTCTGCTATGTGGCGCGGTATTATCCCGTGTTGACGCCGGGCAAGA
GCAACTCGGTCGCCGCATACACTATTCTCAGAATGACTTGGTTGAGTACTCACCAGTCACAGAAAAGCAT
CTTACGGATGGCATGACAGTAAGAGAATTATGCAGTGCTGCCATAACCATGAGTGATAACACTGCGGCCA
ACTTACTTCTGACAACGATCGGAGGACCGAAGGAGCTAACCGCTTTTTTGCACAACATGGGGGATCATGT
AACTCGCCTTGATCGTTGGGAACCGGAGCTGAATGAAGCCATACCAAACGACGAGCGTGACACCACGATG
CCTGCAGCAATGGCAACAACGTTGCGCAAACTATTAACTGGCGAACTACTTACTCTAGCTTCCCGGCAAC
AATTAATAGACTGGATGGAGGCGGATAAAGTTGCAGGACCACTTCTGCGCTCGGCCCTTCCGGCTGGCTG
GTTTATTGCTGATAAATCTGGAGCCGGTGAGCGTGGGTCTCGCGGTATCATTGCAGCACTGGGGCCAGAT
GGTAAGCCCTCCCGTATCGTAGTTATCTACACGACGGGGAGTCAGGCAACTATGGATGAACGAAATAGAC
AGATCGCTGAGATAGGTGCCTCACTGATTAAGCATTGGTAACTGTCAGACCAAGTTTACTCATATATACT
TTAGATTGATTTAAAACTTCATTTTTAATTTAAAAGGATCTAGGTGAAGATCCTTTTTGATAATCTCATG
ACCAAAATCCCTTAACGTGAGTTTTCGTTCCACTGAGCGTCAGACCCCGTAGAAAAGATCAAAGGATCTT
CTTGAGATCCTTTTTTTCTGCGCGTAATCTGCTGCTTGCAAACAAAAAAACCACCGCTACCAGCGGTGGT
TTGTTTGCCGGATCAAGAGCTACCAACTCTTTTTCCGAAGGTAACTGGCTTCAGCAGAGCGCAGATACCA
AATACTGTCCTTCTAGTGTAGCCGTAGTTAGGCCACCACTTCAAGAACTCTGTAGCACCGCCTACATACC
TCGCTCTGCTAATCCTGTTACCAGTGGCTGCTGCCAGTGGCGATAAGTCGTGTCTTACCGGGTTGGACTC
AAGACGATAGTTACCGGATAAGGCGCAGCGGTCGGGCTGAACGGGGGGTTCGTGCACACAGCCCAGCTTG
GAGCGAACGACCTACACCGAACTGAGATACCTACAGCGTGAGCTATGAGAAAGCGCCACGCTTCCCGAAG
GGAGAAAGGCGGACAGGTATCCGGTAAGCGGCAGGGTCGGAACAGGAGAGCGCACGAGGGAGCTTCCAGG
GGGAAACGCCTGGTATCTTTATAGTCCTGTCGGGTTTCGCCACCTCTGACTTGAGCGTCGATTTTTGTGA
TGCTCGTCAGGGGGGCGGAGCCTATGGAAAAACGCCAGCAACGCGGCCTTTTTACGGTTCCTGGCCTTTT
GCTGGCCTTTTGCTCACATGTTCTTTCCTGCGTTATCCCCTGATTCTGTGGATAACCGTATTACCGCCTT
TGAGTGAGCTGATACCGCTCGCCGCAGCCGAACGACCGAGCGCAGCGAGTCAGTGAGCGAGGAAGCGGAA
GAGCGCCTGATGCGGTATTTTCTCCTTACGCATCTGTGCGGTATTTCACACCGCAATGGTGCACTCTCAG
TACAATCTGCTCTGATGCCGCATAGTTAAGCCAGTATACACTCCGCTATCGCTACGTGACTGGGTCATGG
CTGCGCCCCGACACCCGCCAACACCCGCTGACGCGCCCTGACGGGCTTGTCTGCTCCCGGCATCCGCTTA
CAGACAAGCTGTGACCGTCTCCGGGAGCTGCATGTGTCAGAGGTTTTCACCGTCATCACCGAAACGCGCG
AGGCAGCTGCGGTAAAGCTCATCAGCGTGGTCGTGAAGCGATTCACAGATGTCTGCCTGTTCATCCGCGT
CCAGCTCGTTGAGTTTCTCCAGAAGCGTTAATGTCTGGCTTCTGATAAAGCGGGCCATGTTAAGGGCGGT
TTTTTCCTGTTTGGTCACTGATGCCTCCGTGTAAGGGGGATTTCTGTTCATGGGGGTAATGATACCGATG
AAACGAGAGAGGATGCTCACGATACGGGTTACTGATGATGAACATGCCCGGTTACTGGAACGTTGTGAGG
GTAAACAACTGGCGGTATGGATGCGGCGGGACCAGAGAAAAATCACTCAGGGTCAATGCCAGCGCTTCGT
TAATACAGATGTAGGTGTTCCACAGGGTAGCCAGCAGCATCCTGCGATGCAGATCCGGAACATAATGGTG
CAGGGCGCTGACTTCCGCGTTTCCAGACTTTACGAAACACGGAAACCGAAGACCATTCATGTTGTTGCTC
AGGTCGCAGACGTTTTGCAGCAGCAGTCGCTTCACGTTCGCTCGCGTATCGGTGATTCATTCTGCTAACC
AGTAAGGCAACCCCGCCAGCCTAGCCGGGTCCTCAACGACAGGAGCACGATCATGCGCACCCGTGGCCAG
GACCCAACGCTGCCCGAGATGCGCCGCGTGCGGCTGCTGGAGATGGCGGACGCGATGGATATGTTCTGCC
AAGGGTTGGTTTGCGCATTCACAGTTCTCCGCAAGAATTGATTGGCTCCAATTCTTGGAGTGGTGAATCC
GTTAGCGAGGTGCCGCCGGCTTCCATTCAGGTCGAGGTGGCCCGGCTCCATGCACCGCGACGCAACGCGG
GGAGGCAGACAAGGTATAGGGCGGCGCCTACAATCCATGCCAACCCGTTCCATGTGCTCGCCGAGGCGGC
ATAAATCGCCGTGACGATCAGCGGTCCAATGATCGAAGTTAGGCTGGTAAGAGCCGCGAGCGATCCTTGA
AGCTGTCCCTGATGGTCGTCATCTACCTGCCTGGACAGCATGGCCTGCAACGCGGGCATCCCGATGCCGC
CGGAAGCGAGAAGAATCATAATGGGGAAGGCCATCCAGCCTCGCGTCGCGAACGCCAGCAAGACGTAGCC
CAGCGCGTCGGCCGCCATGCCGGCGATAATGGCCTGCTTCTCGCCGAAACGTTTGGTGGCGGGACCAGTG
ACGAAGGCTTGAGCGAGGGCGTGCAAGATTCCGAATACCGCAAGCGACAGGCCGATCATCGTCGCGCTCC
AGCGAAAGCGGTCCTCGCCGAAAATGACCCAGAGCGCTGCCGGCACCTGTCCTACGAGTTGCATGATAAA
GAAGACAGTCATAAGTGCGGCGACGATAGTCATGCCCCGCGCCCACCGGAAGGAGCTGACTGGGTTGAAG
GCTCTCAAGGGCATCGGTCGATCGACGCTCTCCCTTATGCGACTCCTGCATTAGGAAGCAGCCCAGTAGT
AGGTTGAGGCCGTTGAGCACCGCCGCCGCAAGGAATGGTGCATGCAAGGAGATGGCGCCCAACAGTCCCC
CGGCCACGGGGCCTGCCACCATACCCACGCCGAAACAAGCGCTCATGAGCCCGAAGTGGCGAGCCCGATC
TTCCCCATCGGTGATGTCGGCGATATAGGCGCCAGCAACCGCACCTGTGGCGCCGGTGATGCCGGCCACG
ATGCGTCCGGCGTAGAGGATCGAGATCTCGATCCCGCGAAATTAATACGACTCACTATAGGGAGACCACA
ACGGTTTCCCTCTAGAAATAATTTTGTTTAACTTTAAGAAGGAGATATACATATGTCGTACTACCATCAC
CATCACCATCACCTGGAAGTGCTGTTTCAGGGCCCGGATACCTATAAACTGGTGATTGTGCTGAACGGCA
CCACCTTTACCTATACCACCGAAGCGGTGGATGCGGCGACCGCGGAAAAAGTGTTTAAACAGTATGCGAA
CGATGCGGGCGTGGATGGCGAATGGACCTATGATGCGGCGACCAAAACCTTTACCGTGACCGAACTCGAA
TCAACAAGTTTGTACAAAAAAGCAGGCTTCGAGAACCTGTATTTTCAGGGTAGCATGGCAAGCGCAAGCA
GCAGCCAGCGTGATCGTAGCGGTAGCGGTAATTTTGGTGGTGGTCGTGATGGTGGTTTTGGTGGCAATGA
TAATTTTGGCCGTGGTGATAACTTTAGCGGTCGTGGTGATTTTGGCGGTTCACGTGATGGCGGTGGTTAT
GGCGGAAGCGGTGATGGTTATAATGGCTTTGGTAATGATGGTAGCAACTTTGGTGGCGGTGGCAGCTATA
ATGATTTTGGTAACTATAATAACCAGAGCAGCAATTTTGGTCCGATGAAAGGTGGCAATTTCGGTGGTCG
TAGCAGCGATCCGTATGGTGGTGGCGGACAGTATTTTGCCAAACCGCGTAATCAGGATGGTTATGGTGGT
AGCAGCAGCAGCTCAAGCTATGATAGTGGTCGTCGTTTTTAAGACCCAGCTTTCTTGTACAAAGTGGTTG
ATTCGAGGCTGCTAACAAAGCCCGAAAGGAAGCTGAGTTGGCTGCTGCCACCGCTGAGCAATAACTAGCA
TAACCCCTTGGGGCCTCTAAACGGGTCTTGAGGGGTTTTTTGCTGAAAGGAGGAACTATATCCGGATATC
CACAGGACGGGTGTGGTCGCCATGATCGCGTAGTCGATAGTGGCTCCAAGTAGCGAAGCGAGCAGGACTG
GGCGGCGGCCAAAGCGGTCGGACAGTGCTCCGAGAACGGGTGCGCATAGAAATTGCATCAACGCATATAG
CGCTAGCAGCACGCCATAGTGACTGGCGATGCTGTCGGAATGGACGATATCCCGCAAGAGGCCCGGCAGT
ACCGGCATAACCAAGCCTATGCCTACAGCATCCAGGGTGACGGTGCCGAGGATGACGATGAGCGCATTGT
TAGATTTCATACACGGTGCCTGACTGCGTTAGCAATTTAACTGTGATAAACTACCGCATTAAAGCTTATC
GATGATAAGCTGTCAAACATGAGAATTCTTGAAGACGAAAGGGCCTCGTGATACGCCTATTTTTATAGGT
TAA
